Addgene plasmid #143526: TFORF1580
Purpose: Lentiviral vector for overexpressing transcription factor ORFs with unique 24-bp barcodes. Barcodes facilitate identification of transcription factors in pooled screens.
Depositing lab: Feng Zhang. Depositing organization: Broad Institute. Publication: A transcription factor atlas of directed differentiation. Joung J, Ma S, Tay T, Geiger-Schuller KR, Kirchgatterer PC, Verdine VK, Guo B, Arias-Garcia MA, Allen WE, Singh A, Kuksenko O, Abudayyeh OO, Gootenberg JS, Fu Z, Macrae RK, Buenrostro JD, Regev A, Zhang F. Cell. 2023 Jan 5;186(1):209-229.e26. doi: 10.1016/j.cell.2022.11.026. PubMed 36608654.
Backbone
  Vector backbone: pLX_TRC317
  Backbone manufacturer: Broad Institute Genetic Perturbation Platform
  Backbone size w/o insert (bp): 8264
  Vector type: Mammalian Expression, Lentiviral
  Selectable markers: Puromycin
Growth in bacteria
  Bacterial resistance: Ampicillin, 100 μg/mL
  Growth temperature: 37°C
  Growth strain: NEB Stable
  Copy number: High Copy
Gene/Insert
  Gene/Insert name: ZNF778
  Species: H. sapiens (human)
  Insert size (bp): 2291
  Entrez Gene: ZNF778 (a.k.a. FLJ31875, MGC150573)
  Promoter: EF1a
  Cloning method: Unknown
  Sequencing primers: 5′ GGGTGGAGACTGAAGTTAGGCCAG; 3′ CACATAGCGTAAAAGGAGCAACATAG
Terms and licenses: Academic/Nonprofit Terms; Industry Terms: Not Available to Industry
Depositor comments: NM_182531,ENST00000620195 . The transcription factor ORF portion of this plasmid was synthesized by Genewiz. Please test multiple small colonies in case of plasmid recombination. To make this collection available in a timely manner, a portion of this collection was not fully sequenced by Addgene. If an Addgene verified full plasmid sequence is not available, please contact us prior to placing an order to request the full sequence.
How to cite: TFORF1580 was a gift from Feng Zhang (Addgene plasmid # 143526 ; http://n2t.net/addgene:143526 ; RRID:Addgene_143526)
