[The description below was written by a language model from this plasmid's Addgene catalogue record and pLannotate feature annotations shown in this document.]
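Description:
TFORF1580 is a lentiviral mammalian expression plasmid built on the pLX_TRC317 backbone, one member of a large barcoded collection of human transcription factor open reading frames. It carries the human ZNF778 ORF, a zinc-finger protein presumed to act in transcriptional regulation, under the strong constitutive EF-1α promoter. The sequenced record is 10,555 nt, consistent with the stated backbone and insert sizes. In bacteria the plasmid is maintained through a high-copy ColE1/pUC-type origin and ampicillin resistance (AmpR); an f1 origin and residual lac/T7/T3 cloning-vector elements are also present. The depositor notes that the plasmid may recombine, as is common for LTR-containing vectors.

The viral cassette follows a third-generation, self-inactivating layout. An RSV promoter drives a truncated HIV-1 5' LTR, followed by the Ψ packaging signal with a gag fragment, the Rev response element for Rev-dependent export of the genomic RNA, and a cPPT/CTS. It ends with a WPRE to enhance transcript expression and a ΔU3 3' LTR, with an SV40 poly(A) signal beyond the LTR. Upstream of the EF-1α–ZNF778 unit, an SV40 early promoter/origin drives puromycin N-acetyltransferase, allowing selection of transduced cells. The automated annotation labels only the first part of the ORF as ZNF778, and the short "CCR5TC" and "U6 promoter" fragments within or after the insert region are probably incidental matches (for example to repeated zinc-finger sequence) rather than functional parts. The 24-bp barcode described in the catalogue entry is not annotated, so its position cannot be stated from the table. The barcode identifies the ORF by sequencing, making the construct suited to pooled overexpression screens such as directed-differentiation studies.
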