Features (pLannotate 1.2.2; 32 found; start..end, strand, type, name):
      5..231     +  promoter       RSV promoter: Rous sarcoma virus enhancer/promoter
    232..412     +  LTR            5' LTR (truncated): truncated 5' long terminal repeat (LTR) from HIV-1
    459..584     +  misc_feature   HIV-1 Ψ: packaging signal of human immunodeficiency virus type 1
    568..931     +  CDS            HIV-1 gag (fragment): gag protein from human immunodeficiency virus 1; gag
   1077..1310    +  misc_feature   RRE: The Rev response element (RRE) of HIV-1 allows for Rev-dependent mRNA export from the nucleus to the cytoplasm.
   1687..1713    +  CDS            Rev (fragment): human immunodeficiency virus 1 (HIV-1) Rev protein; rev; enhances nuclear export of unspliced and incompletely spliced viral mRNAs
   1720..1743    +  promoter       SV40 promoter (fragment): SV40 early promoter
   1744..1815    +  promoter       SV40 promoter (fragment): SV40 enhancer and early promoter
   1839..1974    +  rep_origin     SV40 ori: SV40 origin of replication
   2020..2616    +  CDS            PuroR (fragment): puromycin N-acetyltransferase; pac from Streptomyces; confers resistance to puromycin
   2665..2782    +  misc_feature   cPPT/CTS: central polypurine tract and central termination sequence of HIV-1
   2847..2913    +  CDS            small t antigen (fragment): SV40 (simian virus 40) small t antigen
   2920..4098    +  promoter       EF-1α promoter: strong constitutive promoter for human elongation factor EF-1α
   4115..4885    +  CDS            ZNF778 (fragment): ZN778_HUMAN - Experimental evidence at protein level: Swiss-Prot protein existence level 1. May be involved in transcriptional regulation. From Homo sapiens (Human).
   5932..5952    +  CDS            CCR5TC (fragment): zinc-finger domain from the CCR5-224 (+) zinc-finger nuclease that recognizes the left half-site target sequence in the human CCR5 gene (Perez et al., 2008; Gross et al., 2013)
   6317..6370    +  promoter       U6 promoter (fragment): RNA polymerase III promoter for human U6 snRNA
   6412..7000    +  misc_feature   WPRE: woodchuck hepatitis virus posttranscriptional regulatory element
   7051..7070    +  misc_feature   cPPT/CTS (fragment): central polypurine tract and central termination sequence of HIV-1
   7072..7305    +  LTR            3' LTR (ΔU3): self-inactivating 3' long terminal repeat (LTR) from HIV-1
   7383..7504    +  polyA_signal   SV40 poly(A) signal: SV40 polyadenylation signal
   7544..7679    +  rep_origin     SV40 ori: SV40 origin of replication
   7700..7718    -  promoter       T7 promoter: promoter for bacteriophage T7 RNA polymerase
   7726..7881    +  CDS            lacZα (fragment): LacZα fragment of β-galactosidase; lacZ fragment
   7886..8314    +  rep_origin     f1 ori (sequence partly withheld): f1 bacteriophage origin of replication; arrow indicates direction of (+) strand synthesis
   8367..8471    +  promoter       AmpR promoter: bla
   8472..9332    +  CDS            AmpR: β-lactamase; bla; confers resistance to ampicillin, carbenicillin, and related antibiotics
   9503..10091   +  rep_origin     ori: high-copy-number ColE1/pMB1/pBR322/pUC origin of replication
  10274..10366   +  CDS            lacI (fragment): lac repressor; lacI; The lac repressor binds to the lac operator to inhibit transcription in E. coli. This inhibition can be relieved by adding lactose or isopropyl-β-D-thiogalactopyranoside (IPTG).
  10379..10400   +  protein_bind   CAP binding site: CAP binding activates transcription in the presence of cAMP. E. coli catabolite activator protein
  10415..10445   +  promoter       lac promoter: promoter for the E. coli lac operon
  10453..10469   +  protein_bind   lac operator: The lac repressor binds to the lac operator to inhibit transcription in E. coli. This inhibition can be relieved by adding lactose or isopropyl-β-D-thiogalactopyranoside (IPTG). lac repressor encoded by lacI
  10514..10532   +  promoter       T3 promoter: promoter for bacteriophage T3 RNA polymerase
>Addgene plasmid #143526 | TFORF1580 | addgene full sequence | sequence record 400364 | Addgene NGS Result
TTAATGTAGTCTTATGCAATACTCTTGTAGTCTTGCAACATGGTAACGATGAGTTAGCAACATGCCTTAC
AAGGAGAGAAAAAGCACCGTGCATGCCGATTGGTGGAAGTAAGGTGGTACGATCGTGCCTTATTAGGAAG
GCAACAGACGGGTCTGACATGGATTGGACGAACCACTGAATTGCCGCATTGCAGAGATATTGTATTTAAG
TGCCTAGCTCGATACATAAACGGGTCTCTCTGGTTAGACCAGATCTGAGCCTGGGAGCTCTCTGGCTAAC
TAGGGAACCCACTGCTTAAGCCTCAATAAAGCTTGCCTTGAGTGCTTCAAGTAGTGTGTGCCCGTCTGTT
GTGTGACTCTGGTAACTAGAGATCCCTCAGACCCTTTTAGTCAGTGTGGAAAATCTCTAGCAGTGGCGCC
CGAACAGGGACTTGAAAGCGAAAGGGAAACCAGAGGAGCTCTCTCGACGCAGGACTCGGCTTGCTGAAGC
GCGCACGGCAAGAGGCGAGGGGCGGCGACTGGTGAGTACGCCAAAAATTTTGACTAGCGGAGGCTAGAAG
GAGAGAGATGGGTGCGAGAGCGTCAGTATTAAGCGGGGGAGAATTAGATCGCGATGGGAAAAAATTCGGT
TAAGGCCAGGGGGAAAGAAAAAATATAAATTAAAACATATAGTATGGGCAAGCAGGGAGCTAGAACGATT
CGCAGTTAATCCTGGCCTGTTAGAAACATCAGAAGGCTGTAGACAAATACTGGGACAGCTACAACCATCC
CTTCAGACAGGATCAGAAGAACTTAGATCATTATATAATACAGTAGCAACCCTCTATTGTGTGCATCAAA
GGATAGAGATAAAAGACACCAAGGAAGCTTTAGACAAGATAGAGGAAGAGCAAAACAAAAGTAAGACCAC
CGCACAGCAAGCGGCCGCTGATCTTCAGACCTGGAGGAGGAGATATGAGGGACAATTGGAGAAGTGAATT
ATATAAATATAAAGTAGTAAAAATTGAACCATTAGGAGTAGCACCCACCAAGGCAAAGAGAAGAGTGGTG
CAGAGAGAAAAAAGAGCAGTGGGAATAGGAGCTTTGTTCCTTGGGTTCTTGGGAGCAGCAGGAAGCACTA
TGGGCGCAGCGTCAATGACGCTGACGGTACAGGCCAGACAATTATTGTCTGGTATAGTGCAGCAGCAGAA
CAATTTGCTGAGGGCTATTGAGGCGCAACAGCATCTGTTGCAACTCACAGTCTGGGGCATCAAGCAGCTC
CAGGCAAGAATCCTGGCTGTGGAAAGATACCTAAAGGATCAACAGCTCCTGGGGATTTGGGGTTGCTCTG
GAAAACTCATTTGCACCACTGCTGTGCCTTGGAATGCTAGTTGGAGTAATAAATCTCTGGAACAGATTTG
GAATCACACGACCTGGATGGAGTGGGACAGAGAAATTAACAATTACACAAGCTTAATACACTCCTTAATT
GAAGAATCGCAAAACCAGCAAGAAAAGAATGAACAAGAATTATTGGAATTAGATAAATGGGCAAGTTTGT
GGAATTGGTTTAACATAACAAATTGGCTGTGGTATATAAAATTATTCATAATGATAGTAGGAGGCTTGGT
AGGTTTAAGAATAGTTTTTGCTGTACTTTCTATAGTGAATAGAGTTAGGCAGGGATATTCACCATTATCG
TTTCAGACCCACCTCCCAACCCCGAGGGGACCCATGCATTGCATCTCAATTAGTCAGCAACCAGGTGTGG
AAAGTCCCCAGGCTCCCCAGCAGGCAGAAGTATGCAAAGCATGCGTCTCAATTAGTCAGCAACCATAGTC
CCGCCCCTAACTCCGCCCATCCCGCCCCTAACTCCGCCCAGTTCCGCCCATTCTCCGCCCCATGGCTGAC
TAATTTTTTTTATTTATGCAGAGGCCGAGGCCGCCTCGGCCTCTGAGCTATTCCAGAAGTAGTGAGGAGG
CTTTTTTGGAGGCCTAGGCTTTTGCAAAAAGCTTTCTAGAGGTACCACCGGAGCTTACCATGACCGAGTA
CAAGCCCACGGTGCGCCTCGCCACCCGCGACGACGTCCCCAGGGCCGTACGCACCCTCGCCGCCGCGTTC
GCCGACTACCCCGCCACGCGCCACACCGTCGATCCGGACCGCCACATCGAGCGGGTCACCGAGCTGCAAG
AACTCTTCCTCACGCGCGTCGGGCTCGACATCGGCAAGGTGTGGGTCGCGGACGACGGCGCCGCCGTGGC
GGTCTGGACCACGCCGGAGAGCGTCGAAGCGGGGGCGGTGTTCGCCGAGATCGGCCCGCGCATGGCCGAG
TTGAGCGGTTCCCGGCTGGCCGCGCAGCAACAGATGGAAGGCCTCCTGGCGCCGCACCGGCCCAAGGAGC
CCGCGTGGTTCCTGGCCACCGTCGGCGTCTCGCCCGACCACCAGGGCAAGGGTCTGGGCAGCGCCGTCGT
GCTCCCCGGAGTGGAGGCGGCCGAGCGCGCCGGGGTGCCCGCCTTCCTGGAGACCTCCGCGCCCCGCAAC
CTCCCCTTCTACGAGCGGCTCGGCTTCACCGTCACCGCCGACGTCGAGGTGCCCGAAGGACCGCGCACCT
GGTGCATGACCCGCAAGCCCGGTGCCAGTTAACGAATTCTAGATCTTGAGACAAATGGCAGTATTCATCC
ACAATTTTAAAAGAAAAGGGGGGATTGGGGGGTACAGTGCAGGGGAAAGAATAGTAGACATAATAGCAAC
AGACATACAAACTAAAGAATTACAAAAACAAATTACAAAAATTCAAAATTTTCGGGTTTATTACAGGGAC
AGCAGAGATCCACTTTGGCGCCGGCTCGAGGCCTGCAGGTGCAAAGATGGATAAAGTTTTAAACAGAGAG
GAATCTTTGCAGCTAATGGACCTTCTAGGTCTTGAAAGGAGTGGGAATTGGCTCCGGTGCCCGTCAGTGG
GCAGAGCGCACATCGCCCACAGTCCCCGAGAAGTTGGGGGGAGGGGTCGGCAATTGAACCGGTGCCTAGA
GAAGGTGGCGCGGGGTAAACTGGGAAAGTGATGTCGTGTACTGGCTCCGCCTTTTTCCCGAGGGTGGGGG
AGAACCGTATATAAGTGCAGTAGTCGCCGTGAACGTTCTTTTTCGCAACGGGTTTGCCGCCAGAACACAG
GTAAGTGCCGTGTGTGGTTCCCGCGGGCCTGGCCTCTTTACGGGTTATGGCCCTTGCGTGCCTTGAATTA
CTTCCACCTGGCTGCAGTACGTGATTCTTGATCCCGAGCTTCGGGTTGGAAGTGGGTGGGAGAGTTCGAG
GCCTTGCGCTTAAGGAGCCCCTTCGCCTCGTGCTTGAGTTGAGGCCTGGCCTGGGCGCTGGGGCCGCCGC
GTGCGAATCTGGTGGCACCTTCGCGCCTGTCTCGCTGCTTTCGATAAGTCTCTAGCCATTTAAAATTTTT
GATGACCTGCTGCGACGCTTTTTTTCTGGCAAGATAGTCTTGTAAATGCGGGCCAAGATCTGCACACTGG
TATTTCGGTTTTTGGGGCCGCGGGCGGCGACGGGGCCCGTGCGTCCCAGCGCACATGTTCGGCGAGGCGG
GGCCTGCGAGCGCGGCCACCGAGAATCGGACGGGGGTAGTCTCAAGCTGGCCGGCCTGCTCTGGTGCCTG
GCCTCGCGCCGCCGTGTATCGCCCCGCCCTGGGCGGCAAGGCTGGCCCGGTCGGCACCAGTTGCGTGAGC
GGAAAGATGGCCGCTTCCCGGCCCTGCTGCAGGGAGCTCAAAATGGAGGACGCGGCGCTCGGGAGAGCGG
GCGGGTGAGTCACCCACACAAAGGAAAAGGGCCTTTCCGTCCTCAGCCGTCGCTTCATGTGACTCCACGG
AGTACCGGGCGCCGTCCAGGCACCTCGATTAGTTCTCGAGCTTTTGGAGTACGTCGTCTTTAGGTTGGGG
GGAGGGGTTTTATGCGATGGAGTTTCCCCACACTGAGTGGGTGGAGACTGAAGTTAGGCCAGCTTGGCAC
TTGATGTAATTCTCCTTGGAATTTGCCCTTTTTGAGTTTGGATCTTGGTTCATTCTCAAGCCTCAGACAG
TGGTTCAAAGTTTTTTTCTTCCATTTCAGGTGTCGTGAGGCTAGCACCGCCACCATGGCAGCCCCTGACC
TGGCCCACGGAGGTCATGTTTCTAGGGACTCAGTCTGCCTTCATGAAGAACAGACACAGGCAGCAGGGAT
GGTGGCTGGCTGGCTGATAAATTGTTACCAGGACGCGGTGACCTTTGACGACGTGGCTGTGGACTTCACC
CAGGAGGAATGGACTTTACTGGACCCATCTCAGAGAGACCTCTACAGAGATGTGATGCTGGAAAACTACG
AGAACCTGGCCTCAGTAGAATGGCGACTTAAAACCAAAGGGCCAGCACTTCGGCAGGATAGATCTTGGTT
CAGAGCATCAAATGAGACACAGACGGCAAGAAGCCACAATGGAGGGCAGCTCTGTGACCGCACGCAGTGT
GGAGAAGCTTTCAGTGAACACTCAGGCCTCAGCACACACGTGAGAACTCAAAATACAGGAGACAGTTGTG
TGTCTAATCATTATGAAAGGGACTTTTTTATTCCATGCCAGAAAACCTTGTTCAAAATTGGAGAGCAGTT
TTCCGTGTTGGGTCAGTGTGGAAAAGCCTTCAGCTCTACTCCAAATGTTGTTTCCCAGCAAGCATGCACT
CGGGACAGATCTCTTGACTACAGCAGCTGTGGGGAAGTGTTCCTTAATCAGTCATACCTTCAGGCACGTG
CGGGAAGTCACAACGGAGAAGAAACATGGAAATGGAAGCCGTGTGGGAAAGCTCTAACTCACTCCATGGG
CTGCGCCACACCTGTTGAAATGCATGCCGTCAGGAATCCCCACGTATGTAGGGAATGTGGGAAGGCCTTT
AGGTACACTGCCTACCTTACTGGTCGCGTGCAAGTCCACCCTGGGGAAAAGCCCTGTGAATTGGAAGAAT
GTGGAAAAGCCTCCCCTGTTTCTTCCAGCCTAACTCAACATGTAAGAATTCATGCTGCAGAGAAACCCTG
TGAATGTAAAGAATGCGGAAAAGCCTTCACTGGACTCTCAGGTCTTTCTAAACACGTCCAAACAGACCCT
GGACAGAAGCCCTATGAATGTAAGGACTGTGGGAAAGCCTGCGGTGGGTTTTATCTACTGAATGAGCATG
GAAAAACTCACACGAGGGAGAAGCCCTTTGCATGTGTGGTTTGCGGAAAATATTTTAGAAATTCCTCATG
CCTTAATAATCATGTTCGAATTCACACTGGAATAAAACCCTATACATGCAGCTACTGTGGGAAGGCCTTC
ACTGTGCGCTGTGGCCTTACTAGACACGTACGAACACACACGGGCGAGAAGCCATACACGTGTAAGGACT
GCGGGAAAGCCTTCTGTACATCCTCGGGCCTTACTGAGCATGTAAGGACTCACACTGGAGAGAAACCATA
TGAATGTAAAGATTGTGGGAAATCCTTCACTGTTTCTTCAAGCCTGACTGAGCACGCGAGAATCCATACC
GGAGAGAAACCCTACGAATGTAAGCAGTGTGGCAAAGCCTTCACAGGGCGCTCAGGCCTCACTAAACACA
TGCGGACACACACCGGGGAGAAGCCCTATGAATGTAAGGACTGTGGGAAAGCCTACAATAGGGTTTATCT
ACTGAATGAGCATGTGAAAACTCACACAGAGGAGAAGCCCTTTATATGTACGGTATGCAGGAAATCCTTC
AGAAATTCCTCGTGCCTGAATAAGCACATTCAGATTCACACTGGAATAAAACCTTATGAATGTAAGGACT
GTGGGAAAACATTCACTGTTTCTTCGAGCCTAACCGAGCACATACGAACTCACACTGGAGAGAAACCTTA
TGAATGTAAAGTATGCGGAAAGGCCTTCACCACATCCTCACACCTTATCGTGCACATAAGAACCCACACC
GGTGAGAAACCCTACATATGTAAGGAGTGTGGGAAAGCCTTTGCTTCCTCCTCACACCTTATCGAACACA
GAAGGACTCACACAGGAGAGAAACCTTACATATGTAACGAGTGTGGGAAAGCCTTCCGTGCCTCCTCTCA
CCTGCATAAACATGGAAGAATTCACACTGGGCAGAAACCCTATAAATGTAAGGAATGTGGGAAAGCATAC
AATAGGTTTTATCTACTAAAAGAACATTTAAAAACTTACACTGAAGAGCAGGTTTTTGTATGTAAGGACT
GTGGAAAATCTTTTAAGAATTCCTCATGCCTTAACCATCACACTCAAATTCACACTGATGAGAAACCTTT
CTAGTAATGAACTAGTCCGTAACTTGAAAGTATTTCGATTTCTTGGCTTTATATATCTTGTGGAAAGGAC
GATCAGAAGGCCATGCTGCGGTCATCACGCGTTAAGTCGACAATCAACCTCTGGATTACAAAATTTGTGA
AAGATTGACTGGTATTCTTAACTATGTTGCTCCTTTTACGCTATGTGGATACGCTGCTTTAATGCCTTTG
TATCATGCTATTGCTTCCCGTATGGCTTTCATTTTCTCCTCCTTGTATAAATCCTGGTTGCTGTCTCTTT
ATGAGGAGTTGTGGCCCGTTGTCAGGCAACGTGGCGTGGTGTGCACTGTGTTTGCTGACGCAACCCCCAC
TGGTTGGGGCATTGCCACCACCTGTCAGCTCCTTTCCGGGACTTTCGCTTTCCCCCTCCCTATTGCCACG
GCGGAACTCATCGCCGCCTGCCTTGCCCGCTGCTGGACAGGGGCTCGGCTGTTGGGCACTGACAATTCCG
TGGTGTTGTCGGGGAAATCATCGTCCTTTCCTTGGCTGCTCGCCTGTGTTGCCACCTGGATTCTGCGCGG
GACGTCCTTCTGCTACGTCCCTTCGGCCCTCAATCCAGCGGACCTTCCTTCCCGCGGCCTGCTGCCGGCT
CTGCGGCCTCTTCCGCGTCTTCGCCTTCGCCCTCAGACGAGTCGGATCTCCCTTTGGGCCGCCTCCCCGC
GTCGACTTTAAGACCAATGACTTACAAGGCAGCTGTAGATCTTAGCCACTTTTTAAAAGAAAAGGGGGGA
CTGGAAGGGCTAATTCACTCCCAACGAAGACAAGATCTGCTTTTTGCTTGTACTGGGTCTCTCTGGTTAG
ACCAGATCTGAGCCTGGGAGCTCTCTGGCTAACTAGGGAACCCACTGCTTAAGCCTCAATAAAGCTTGCC
TTGAGTGCTTCAAGTAGTGTGTGCCCGTCTGTTGTGTGACTCTGGTAACTAGAGATCCCTCAGACCCTTT
TAGTCAGTGTGGAAAATCTCTAGCAGTACGTATAGTAGTTCATGTCATCTTATTATTCAGTATTTATAAC
TTGCAAAGAAATGAATATCAGAGAGTGAGAGGAACTTGTTTATTGCAGCTTATAATGGTTACAAATAAAG
CAATAGCATCACAAATTTCACAAATAAAGCATTTTTTTCACTGCATTCTAGTTGTGGTTTGTCCAAACTC
ATCAATGTATCTTATCATGTCTGGCTCTAGCTATCCCGCCCCTAACTCCGCCCATCCCGCCCCTAACTCC
GCCCAGTTCCGCCCATTCTCCGCCCCATGGCTGACTAATTTTTTTTATTTATGCAGAGGCCGAGGCCGCC
TCGGCCTCTGAGCTATTCCAGAAGTAGTGAGGAGGCTTTTTTGGAGGCCTAGGGACGTACCCAATTCGCC
CTATAGTGAGTCGTATTACGCGCGCTCACTGGCCGTCGTTTTACAACGTCGTGACTGGGAAAACCCTGGC
GTTACCCAACTTAATCGCCTTGCAGCACATCCCCCTTTCGCCAGCTGGCGTAATAGCGAAGAGGCCCGCA
CCGATCGCCCTTCCCAACAGTTGCGCAGCCTGAATGGCGAATGGG
[124 nt withheld, positions 7886-8009]
C
[91 nt withheld, positions 8011-8101]
A
[49 nt withheld, positions 8103-8151]
CCTTTGACGTTGGAGTCCACGTTCTTT
[37 nt withheld, positions 8179-8215]
ACCCTATCTCGGTCTATTCTTTTGATTTATAAGGGATTTTGCCGATTTCGGCCTATTGGTTAAAAAATGA
GCTGATTTAACAAAAATTTAACGCGAATTTTAACAAAATATTAACGCTTACAATTTAGGTGGCACTTTTC
GGGGAAATGTGCGCGGAACCCCTATTTGTTTATTTTTCTAAATACATTCAAATATGTATCCGCTCATGAG
ACAATAACCCTGATAAATGCTTCAATAATATTGAAAAAGGAAGAGTATGAGTATTCAACATTTCCGTGTC
GCCCTTATTCCCTTTTTTGCGGCATTTTGCCTTCCTGTTTTTGCTCACCCAGAAACGCTGGTGAAAGTAA
AAGATGCTGAAGATCAGTTGGGTGCACGAGTGGGTTACATCGAACTGGATCTCAACAGCGGTAAGATCCT
TGAGAGTTTTCGCCCCGAAGAACGTTTTCCAATGATGAGCACTTTTAAAGTTCTGCTATGTGGCGCGGTA
TTATCCCGTATTGACGCCGGGCAAGAGCAACTCGGTCGCCGCATACACTATTCTCAGAATGACTTGGTTG
AGTACTCACCAGTCACAGAAAAGCATCTTACGGATGGCATGACAGTAAGAGAATTATGCAGTGCTGCCAT
AACCATGAGTGATAACACTGCGGCCAACTTACTTCTGACAACGATCGGAGGACCGAAGGAGCTAACCGCT
TTTTTGCACAACATGGGGGATCATGTAACTCGCCTTGATCGTTGGGAACCGGAGCTGAATGAAGCCATAC
CAAACGACGAGCGTGACACCACGATGCCTGTAGCAATGGCAACAACGTTGCGCAAACTATTAACTGGCGA
ACTACTTACTCTAGCTTCCCGGCAACAATTAATAGACTGGATGGAGGCGGATAAAGTTGCAGGACCACTT
CTGCGCTCGGCCCTTCCGGCTGGCTGGTTTATTGCTGATAAATCTGGAGCCGGTGAGCGTGGGTCTCGCG
GTATCATTGCAGCACTGGGGCCAGATGGTAAGCCCTCCCGTATCGTAGTTATCTACACGACGGGGAGTCA
GGCAACTATGGATGAACGAAATAGACAGATCGCTGAGATAGGTGCCTCACTGATTAAGCATTGGTAACTG
TCAGACCAAGTTTACTCATATATACTTTAGATTGATTTAAAACTTCATTTTTAATTTAAAAGGATCTAGG
TGAAGATCCTTTTTGATAATCTCATGACCAAAATCCCTTAACGTGAGTTTTCGTTCCACTGAGCGTCAGA
CCCCGTAGAAAAGATCAAAGGATCTTCTTGAGATCCTTTTTTTCTGCGCGTAATCTGCTGCTTGCAAACA
AAAAAACCACCGCTACCAGCGGTGGTTTGTTTGCCGGATCAAGAGCTACCAACTCTTTTTCCGAAGGTAA
CTGGCTTCAGCAGAGCGCAGATACCAAATACTGTTCTTCTAGTGTAGCCGTAGTTAGGCCACCACTTCAA
GAACTCTGTAGCACCGCCTACATACCTCGCTCTGCTAATCCTGTTACCAGTGGCTGCTGCCAGTGGCGAT
AAGTCGTGTCTTACCGGGTTGGACTCAAGACGATAGTTACCGGATAAGGCGCAGCGGTCGGGCTGAACGG
GGGGTTCGTGCACACAGCCCAGCTTGGAGCGAACGACCTACACCGAACTGAGATACCTACAGCGTGAGCT
ATGAGAAAGCGCCACGCTTCCCGAAGGGAGAAAGGCGGACAGGTATCCGGTAAGCGGCAGGGTCGGAACA
GGAGAGCGCACGAGGGAGCTTCCAGGGGGAAACGCCTGGTATCTTTATAGTCCTGTCGGGTTTCGCCACC
TCTGACTTGAGCGTCGATTTTTGTGATGCTCGTCAGGGGGGCGGAGCCTATGGAAAAACGCCAGCAACGC
GGCCTTTTTACGGTTCCTGGCCTTTTGCTGGCCTTTTGCTCACATGTTCTTTCCTGCGTTATCCCCTGAT
TCTGTGGATAACCGTATTACCGCCTTTGAGTGAGCTGATACCGCTCGCCGCAGCCGAACGACCGAGCGCA
GCGAGTCAGTGAGCGAGGAAGCGGAAGAGCGCCCAATACGCAAACCGCCTCTCCCCGCGCGTTGGCCGAT
TCATTAATGCAGCTGGCACGACAGGTTTCCCGACTGGAAAGCGGGCAGTGAGCGCAACGCAATTAATGTG
AGTTAGCTCACTCATTAGGCACCCCAGGCTTTACACTTTATGCTTCCGGCTCGTATGTTGTGTGGAATTG
TGAGCGGATAACAATTTCACACAGGAAACAGCTATGACCATGATTACGCCAAGCGCGCAATTAACCCTCA
CTAAAGGGAACAAAAGCTGGAGCTGCAAGC
