>Addgene plasmid #143526 | TFORF1580 | depositor partial sequence | sequence record 282708 | Insert
ACCGCCACCATGGCAGCCCCTGACCTGGCCCACGGAGGTCATGTTTCTAGGGACTCAGTCTGCCTTCATG
AAGAACAGACACAGGCAGCAGGGATGGTGGCTGGCTGGCTGATAAATTGTTACCAGGACGCGGTGACCTT
TGACGACGTGGCTGTGGACTTCACCCAGGAGGAATGGACTTTACTGGACCCATCTCAGAGAGACCTCTAC
AGAGATGTGATGCTGGAAAACTACGAGAACCTGGCCTCAGTAGAATGGCGACTTAAAACCAAAGGGCCAG
CACTTCGGCAGGATAGATCTTGGTTCAGAGCATCAAATGAGACACAGACGGCAAGAAGCCACAATGGAGG
GCAGCTCTGTGACCGCACGCAGTGTGGAGAAGCTTTCAGTGAACACTCAGGCCTCAGCACACACGTGAGA
ACTCAAAATACAGGAGACAGTTGTGTGTCTAATCATTATGAAAGGGACTTTTTTATTCCATGCCAGAAAA
CCTTGTTCAAAATTGGAGAGCAGTTTTCCGTGTTGGGTCAGTGTGGAAAAGCCTTCAGCTCTACTCCAAA
TGTTGTTTCCCAGCAAGCATGCACTCGGGACAGATCTCTTGACTACAGCAGCTGTGGGGAAGTGTTCCTT
AATCAGTCATACCTTCAGGCACGTGCGGGAAGTCACAACGGAGAAGAAACATGGAAATGGAAGCCGTGTG
GGAAAGCTCTAACTCACTCCATGGGCTGCGCCACACCTGTTGAAATGCATGCCGTCAGGAATCCCCACGT
ATGTAGGGAATGTGGGAAGGCCTTTAGGTACACTGCCTACCTTACTGGTCGCGTGCAAGTCCACCCTGGG
GAAAAGCCCTGTGAATTGGAAGAATGTGGAAAAGCCTCCCCTGTTTCTTCCAGCCTAACTCAACATGTAA
GAATTCATGCTGCAGAGAAACCCTGTGAATGTAAAGAATGCGGAAAAGCCTTCACTGGACTCTCAGGTCT
TTCTAAACACGTCCAAACAGACCCTGGACAGAAGCCCTATGAATGTAAGGACTGTGGGAAAGCCTGCGGT
GGGTTTTATCTACTGAATGAGCATGGAAAAACTCACACGAGGGAGAAGCCCTTTGCATGTGTGGTTTGCG
GAAAATATTTTAGAAATTCCTCATGCCTTAATAATCATGTTCGAATTCACACTGGAATAAAACCCTATAC
ATGCAGCTACTGTGGGAAGGCCTTCACTGTGCGCTGTGGCCTTACTAGACACGTACGAACACACACGGGC
GAGAAGCCATACACGTGTAAGGACTGCGGGAAAGCCTTCTGTACATCCTCGGGCCTTACTGAGCATGTAA
GGACTCACACTGGAGAGAAACCATATGAATGTAAAGATTGTGGGAAATCCTTCACTGTTTCTTCAAGCCT
GACTGAGCACGCGAGAATCCATACCGGAGAGAAACCCTACGAATGTAAGCAGTGTGGCAAAGCCTTCACA
GGGCGCTCAGGCCTCACTAAACACATGCGGACACACACCGGGGAGAAGCCCTATGAATGTAAGGACTGTG
GGAAAGCCTACAATAGGGTTTATCTACTGAATGAGCATGTGAAAACTCACACAGAGGAGAAGCCCTTTAT
ATGTACGGTATGCAGGAAATCCTTCAGAAATTCCTCGTGCCTGAATAAGCACATTCAGATTCACACTGGA
ATAAAACCTTATGAATGTAAGGACTGTGGGAAAACATTCACTGTTTCTTCGAGCCTAACCGAGCACATAC
GAACTCACACTGGAGAGAAACCTTATGAATGTAAAGTATGCGGAAAGGCCTTCACCACATCCTCACACCT
TATCGTGCACATAAGAACCCACACCGGTGAGAAACCCTACATATGTAAGGAGTGTGGGAAAGCCTTTGCT
TCCTCCTCACACCTTATCGAACACAGAAGGACTCACACAGGAGAGAAACCTTACATATGTAACGAGTGTG
GGAAAGCCTTCCGTGCCTCCTCTCACCTGCATAAACATGGAAGAATTCACACTGGGCAGAAACCCTATAA
ATGTAAGGAATGTGGGAAAGCATACAATAGGTTTTATCTACTAAAAGAACATTTAAAAACTTACACTGAA
GAGCAGGTTTTTGTATGTAAGGACTGTGGAAAATCTTTTAAGAATTCCTCATGCCTTAACCATCACACTC
AAATTCACACTGATGAGAAACCTTTCTAGTAATGAACTAGTCCGTAACTTGAAAGTATTTCGATTTCTTG
GCTTTATATATCTTGTGGAAAGGACGATCAGAAGGCCATGCTGCGGTCATC
