>Addgene plasmid #143526 | TFORF1580 | depositor partial sequence | sequence record 282709 | Barcode
TCAGAAGGCCATGCTGCGGTCATC
